LOCUS       Exported 7477 bp ds-DNA circular SYN 12-MAY-2021
DEFINITION  Lentiviral expression of AAVS1-targeting sgRNA; insert can be
            replaced with custom sgRNA (see protocol).
ACCESSION   .
VERSION     .
KEYWORDS    pLX-sgRNA
SOURCE      synthetic DNA construct
  ORGANISM  synthetic DNA construct
REFERENCE   1 (bases 1 to 7477)
  AUTHORS   Wang T, Wei JJ, Sabatini DM, Lander ES
  TITLE     Genetic screens in human cells using the CRISPR-Cas9 system.
  JOURNAL   Science. 2014 Jan 3;343(6166):80-4. doi: 10.1126/science.1246981.
            Epub 2013 Dec 12.
  PUBMED    24336569
REFERENCE   2 (bases 1 to 7477)
  AUTHORS   .
  TITLE     Direct Submission
  JOURNAL   Exported May 12, 2021 from SnapGene Server 1.1.58
            http://www.snapgene.com
FEATURES             Location/Qualifiers
     source          1..7477
                     /organism="synthetic DNA construct"
                     /mol_type="other DNA"
     promoter        5..231
                     /label=RSV promoter
                     /note="Rous sarcoma virus enhancer/promoter"
     LTR             232..412
                     /label=5' LTR (truncated)
                     /note="truncated 5' long terminal repeat (LTR) from HIV-1"
     misc_feature    459..584
                     /label=HIV-1 Psi
                     /note="packaging signal of human immunodeficiency virus
                     type 1"
     misc_feature    1077..1310
                     /label=RRE
                     /note="The Rev response element (RRE) of HIV-1 allows for
                     Rev-dependent mRNA export from the nucleus to the
                     cytoplasm."
     CDS             1495..1539
                     /codon_start=1
                     /product="antigenic peptide corresponding to amino acids
                     655 to 669 of the HIV envelope protein gp41 (Lutje Hulsik
                     et al., 2013)"
                     /label=gp41 peptide
                     /note="recognized by the 2H10 single-chain llama nanobody"
                     /translation="KNEQELLELDKWASL"
     promoter        1714..2214
                     /label=hPGK promoter
                     /note="human phosphoglycerate kinase 1 promoter"
     primer_bind     2133..2151
                     /label=hPGK-F
                     /note="Human PGK promoter, forward primer"
     CDS             2226..2621
                     /codon_start=1
                     /gene="Aspergillus terreus BSD"
                     /product="blasticidin S deaminase"
                     /label=BSD
                     /note="confers resistance to blasticidin"
                     /translation="MAKPLSQEESTLIERATATINSIPISEDYSVASAALSSDGRIFTG
                     VNVYHFTGGPCAELVVLGTAAAAAAGNLTCIVAIGNENRGILSPCGRCRQVLLDLHPGI
                     KAIVKDSDGQPTAVGIRELLPSGYVWEG"
     misc_feature    2681..2798
                     /label=cPPT/CTS
                     /note="central polypurine tract and central termination
                     sequence of HIV-1"
     promoter        2916..3156
                     /label=U6 promoter
                     /note="RNA polymerase III promoter for human U6 snRNA"
     primer_bind     2916..2936
                     /label=hU6-F
                     /note="Human U6 promoter, forward primer"
     primer_bind     3087..3106
                     /label=LKO.1 5'
                     /note="Human U6 promoter, forward primer"
     misc_RNA        3185..3260
                     /label=gRNA scaffold
                     /note="guide RNA scaffold for the Streptococcus pyogenes
                     CRISPR/Cas9 system"
     protein_bind    complement(3272..3296)
                     /gene="mutant version of attB"
                     /label=attB2
                     /bound_moiety="BP Clonase(TM)"
                     /note="recombination site for the Gateway(R) BP reaction"
     misc_feature    3334..3922
                     /label=WPRE
                     /note="woodchuck hepatitis virus posttranscriptional
                     regulatory element"
     primer_bind     complement(3387..3407)
                     /label=WPRE-R
                     /note="WPRE, reverse primer"
     CDS             complement(3805..3816)
                     /codon_start=1
                     /product="Factor Xa recognition and cleavage site"
                     /label=Factor Xa site
                     /translation="IEGR"
     LTR             3994..4227
                     /label=3' LTR (Delta-U3)
                     /note="self-inactivating 3' long terminal repeat (LTR) from
                     HIV-1"
     polyA_signal    4305..4426
                     /label=SV40 poly(A) signal
                     /note="SV40 polyadenylation signal"
     primer_bind     complement(4342..4361)
                     /label=SV40pA-R
                     /note="SV40 polyA, reverse primer"
     primer_bind     4396..4415
                     /label=EBV-rev
                     /note="SV40 polyA terminator, reverse primer"
     rep_origin      4466..4601
                     /label=SV40 ori
                     /note="SV40 origin of replication"
     primer_bind     4528..4547
                     /label=SV40pro-F
                     /note="SV40 promoter/origin, forward primer"
     primer_bind     complement(4621..4640)
                     /label=T7
                     /note="T7 promoter, forward primer"
     promoter        complement(4622..4640)
                     /label=T7 promoter
                     /note="promoter for bacteriophage T7 RNA polymerase"
     primer_bind     complement(4650..4667)
                     /label=M13 Forward
                     /note="In lacZ gene. Also called M13-F20 or M13 (-21)
                     Forward"
     primer_bind     complement(4650..4666)
                     /label=M13 fwd
                     /note="common sequencing primer, one of multiple similar
                     variants"
     primer_bind     complement(4659..4681)
                     /label=M13/pUC Forward
                     /note="In lacZ gene"
     rep_origin      4808..5263
                     /direction=RIGHT
                     /label=f1 ori
                     /note="f1 bacteriophage origin of replication; arrow
                     indicates direction of (+) strand synthesis"
     primer_bind     complement(4895..4914)
                     /label=F1ori-R
                     /note="F1 origin, reverse primer"
     primer_bind     5105..5126
                     /label=F1ori-F
                     /note="F1 origin, forward primer"
     promoter        5289..5393
                     /gene="bla"
                     /label=AmpR promoter
     CDS             5394..6254
                     /codon_start=1
                     /gene="bla"
                     /product="beta-lactamase"
                     /label=AmpR
                     /note="confers resistance to ampicillin, carbenicillin, and
                     related antibiotics"
                     /translation="MSIQHFRVALIPFFAAFCLPVFAHPETLVKVKDAEDQLGARVGYI
                     ELDLNSGKILESFRPEERFPMMSTFKVLLCGAVLSRIDAGQEQLGRRIHYSQNDLVEYS
                     PVTEKHLTDGMTVRELCSAAITMSDNTAANLLLTTIGGPKELTAFLHNMGDHVTRLDRW
                     EPELNEAIPNDERDTTMPVAMATTLRKLLTGELLTLASRQQLIDWMEADKVAGPLLRSA
                     LPAGWFIADKSGAGERGSRGIIAALGPDGKPSRIVVIYTTGSQATMDERNRQIAEIGAS
                     LIKHW"
     primer_bind     complement(5612..5631)
                     /label=Amp-R
                     /note="Ampicillin resistance gene, reverse primer"
     rep_origin      6425..7013
                     /direction=RIGHT
                     /label=ori
                     /note="high-copy-number ColE1/pMB1/pBR322/pUC origin of
                     replication"
     primer_bind     6914..6933
                     /label=pBR322ori-F
                     /note="pBR322 origin, forward primer"
     primer_bind     7167..7184
                     /label=L4440
                     /note="L4440 vector, forward primer"
     protein_bind    7301..7322
                     /label=CAP binding site
                     /bound_moiety="E. coli catabolite activator protein"
                     /note="CAP binding activates transcription in the presence
                     of cAMP."
     promoter        7337..7367
                     /label=lac promoter
                     /note="promoter for the E. coli lac operon"
     protein_bind    7375..7391
                     /label=lac operator
                     /bound_moiety="lac repressor encoded by lacI"
                     /note="The lac repressor binds to the lac operator to
                     inhibit transcription in E. coli. This inhibition can be
                     relieved by adding lactose or
                     isopropyl-beta-D-thiogalactopyranoside (IPTG)."
     primer_bind     7380..7402
                     /label=M13/pUC Reverse
                     /note="In lacZ gene"
     primer_bind     7399..7415
                     /label=M13 rev
                     /note="common sequencing primer, one of multiple similar
                     variants"
     primer_bind     7399..7415
                     /label=M13 Reverse
                     /note="In lacZ gene. Also called M13-rev"
     primer_bind     7434..7454
                     /label=T3
                     /note="T3 promoter, forward primer"
     promoter        7436..7454
                     /label=T3 promoter
                     /note="promoter for bacteriophage T3 RNA polymerase"
ORIGIN
        1 ttaatgtagt cttatgcaat actcttgtag tcttgcaaca tggtaacgat gagttagcaa
       61 catgccttac aaggagagaa aaagcaccgt gcatgccgat tggtggaagt aaggtggtac
      121 gatcgtgcct tattaggaag gcaacagacg ggtctgacat ggattggacg aaccactgaa
      181 ttgccgcatt gcagagatat tgtatttaag tgcctagctc gatacataaa cgggtctctc
      241 tggttagacc agatctgagc ctgggagctc tctggctaac tagggaaccc actgcttaag
      301 cctcaataaa gcttgccttg agtgcttcaa gtagtgtgtg cccgtctgtt gtgtgactct
      361 ggtaactaga gatccctcag acccttttag tcagtgtgga aaatctctag cagtggcgcc
      421 cgaacaggga cttgaaagcg aaagggaaac cagaggagct ctctcgacgc aggactcggc
      481 ttgctgaagc gcgcacggca agaggcgagg ggcggcgact ggtgagtacg ccaaaaattt
      541 tgactagcgg aggctagaag gagagagatg ggtgcgagag cgtcagtatt aagcggggga
      601 gaattagatc gcgatgggaa aaaattcggt taaggccagg gggaaagaaa aaatataaat
      661 taaaacatat agtatgggca agcagggagc tagaacgatt cgcagttaat cctggcctgt
      721 tagaaacatc agaaggctgt agacaaatac tgggacagct acaaccatcc cttcagacag
      781 gatcagaaga acttagatca ttatataata cagtagcaac cctctattgt gtgcatcaaa
      841 ggatagagat aaaagacacc aaggaagctt tagacaagat agaggaagag caaaacaaaa
      901 gtaagaccac cgcacagcaa gcggccgctg atcttcagac ctggaggagg agatatgagg
      961 gacaattgga gaagtgaatt atataaatat aaagtagtaa aaattgaacc attaggagta
     1021 gcacccacca aggcaaagag aagagtggtg cagagagaaa aaagagcagt gggaatagga
     1081 gctttgttcc ttgggttctt gggagcagca ggaagcacta tgggcgcagc gtcaatgacg
     1141 ctgacggtac aggccagaca attattgtct ggtatagtgc agcagcagaa caatttgctg
     1201 agggctattg aggcgcaaca gcatctgttg caactcacag tctggggcat caagcagctc
     1261 caggcaagaa tcctggctgt ggaaagatac ctaaaggatc aacagctcct ggggatttgg
     1321 ggttgctctg gaaaactcat ttgcaccact gctgtgcctt ggaatgctag ttggagtaat
     1381 aaatctctgg aacagatttg gaatcacacg acctggatgg agtgggacag agaaattaac
     1441 aattacacaa gcttaataca ctccttaatt gaagaatcgc aaaaccagca agaaaagaat
     1501 gaacaagaat tattggaatt agataaatgg gcaagtttgt ggaattggtt taacataaca
     1561 aattggctgt ggtatataaa attattcata atgatagtag gaggcttggt aggtttaaga
     1621 atagtttttg ctgtactttc tatagtgaat agagttaggc agggatattc accattatcg
     1681 tttcagaccc acctcccaac cccgagggga cccttgcgcc ttttccaagg cagccctggg
     1741 tttgcgcagg gacgcggctg ctctgggcgt ggttccggga aacgcagcgg cgccgaccct
     1801 gggtctcgca cattcttcac gtccgttcgc agcgtcaccc ggatcttcgc cgctaccctt
     1861 gtgggccccc cggcgacgct tcctgctccg cccctaagtc gggaaggttc cttgcggttc
     1921 gcggcgtgcc ggacgtgaca aacggaagcc gcacgtctca ctagtaccct cgcagacgga
     1981 cagcgccagg gagcaatggc agcgcgccga ccgcgatggg ctgtggccaa tagcggctgc
     2041 tcagcagggc gcgccgagag cagcggccgg gaaggggcgg tgcgggaggc ggggtgtggg
     2101 gcggtagtgt gggccctgtt cctgcccgcg cggtgttccg cattctgcaa gcctccggag
     2161 cgcacgtcgg cagtcggctc cctcgttgac cgaatcaccg acctctctcc ccagggggta
     2221 ccaccatggc caagcctttg tctcaagaag aatccaccct cattgaaaga gcaacggcta
     2281 caatcaacag catccccatc tctgaagact acagcgtcgc cagcgcagct ctctctagcg
     2341 acggccgcat cttcactggt gtcaatgtat atcattttac tgggggacct tgtgcagaac
     2401 tcgtggtgct gggcactgct gctgctgcgg cagctggcaa cctgacttgt atcgtcgcga
     2461 tcggaaatga gaacaggggc atcttgagcc cctgcggacg gtgccgacag gtgcttctcg
     2521 atctgcatcc tgggatcaaa gccatagtga aggacagtga tggacagccg acggcagttg
     2581 ggattcgtga attgctgccc tctggttatg tgtgggaggg cctgcagctg cagtagtaag
     2641 aattctagat cttgagacaa atggcagtat tcatccacaa ttttaaaaga aaagggggga
     2701 ttggggggta cagtgcaggg gaaagaatag tagacataat agcaacagac atacaaacta
     2761 aagaattaca aaaacaaatt acaaaaattc aaaattttcg ggtttattac agggacagca
     2821 gagatccact ttggcgccgg ctcgagtgta caaaaaagca ggctttaaag gaaccaattc
     2881 agtcgactgg atccggtacc aaggtcgggc aggaagaggg cctatttccc atgattcctt
     2941 catatttgca tatacgatac aaggctgtta gagagataat tagaattaat ttgactgtaa
     3001 acacaaagat attagtacaa aatacgtgac gtagaaagta ataatttctt gggtagtttg
     3061 cagttttaaa attatgtttt aaaatggact atcatatgct taccgtaact tgaaagtatt
     3121 tcgatttctt ggctttatat atcttgtgga aaggacgaaa caccggggcc actagggaca
     3181 ggatgtttta gagctagaaa tagcaagtta aaataaggct agtccgttat caacttgaaa
     3241 aagtggcacc gagtcggtgc tttttttcta gacccagctt tcttgtacaa agttggcatt
     3301 agctagcgct aaccggtggc gcgttaagtc gacaatcaac ctctggatta caaaatttgt
     3361 gaaagattga ctggtattct taactatgtt gctcctttta cgctatgtgg atacgctgct
     3421 ttaatgcctt tgtatcatgc tattgcttcc cgtatggctt tcattttctc ctccttgtat
     3481 aaatcctggt tgctgtctct ttatgaggag ttgtggcccg ttgtcaggca acgtggcgtg
     3541 gtgtgcactg tgtttgctga cgcaaccccc actggttggg gcattgccac cacctgtcag
     3601 ctcctttccg ggactttcgc tttccccctc cctattgcca cggcggaact catcgccgcc
     3661 tgccttgccc gctgctggac aggggctcgg ctgttgggca ctgacaattc cgtggtgttg
     3721 tcggggaaat catcgtcctt tccttggctg ctcgcctgtg ttgccacctg gattctgcgc
     3781 gggacgtcct tctgctacgt cccttcggcc ctcaatccag cggaccttcc ttcccgcggc
     3841 ctgctgccgg ctctgcggcc tcttccgcgt cttcgccttc gccctcagac gagtcggatc
     3901 tccctttggg ccgcctcccc gcgtcgactt taagaccaat gacttacaag gcagctgtag
     3961 atcttagcca ctttttaaaa gaaaaggggg gactggaagg gctaattcac tcccaacgaa
     4021 gacaagatct gctttttgct tgtactgggt ctctctggtt agaccagatc tgagcctggg
     4081 agctctctgg ctaactaggg aacccactgc ttaagcctca ataaagcttg ccttgagtgc
     4141 ttcaagtagt gtgtgcccgt ctgttgtgtg actctggtaa ctagagatcc ctcagaccct
     4201 tttagtcagt gtggaaaatc tctagcagta cgtatagtag ttcatgtcat cttattattc
     4261 agtatttata acttgcaaag aaatgaatat cagagagtga gaggaacttg tttattgcag
     4321 cttataatgg ttacaaataa agcaatagca tcacaaattt cacaaataaa gcattttttt
     4381 cactgcattc tagttgtggt ttgtccaaac tcatcaatgt atcttatcat gtctggctct
     4441 agctatcccg cccctaactc cgcccatccc gcccctaact ccgcccagtt ccgcccattc
     4501 tccgccccat ggctgactaa ttttttttat ttatgcagag gccgaggccg cctcggcctc
     4561 tgagctattc cagaagtagt gaggaggctt ttttggaggc ctagggacgt acccaattcg
     4621 ccctatagtg agtcgtatta cgcgcgctca ctggccgtcg ttttacaacg tcgtgactgg
     4681 gaaaaccctg gcgttaccca acttaatcgc cttgcagcac atcccccttt cgccagctgg
     4741 cgtaatagcg aagaggcccg caccgatcgc ccttcccaac agttgcgcag cctgaatggc
     4801 gaatgggnnn nnnnnnnnnn nnnnnnnnnn nnnnnnnnnn nnnnnnnnnn nnnnnnnnnn
     4861 nnnnnnnnnn nnnnnnnnnn nnnnnnnnnn nnnnnnnnnn nnnnnnnnnn nnnnnnnnnn
     4921 nnnnnnnnnn ncnnnnnnnn nnnnnnnnnn nnnnnnnnnn nnnnnnnnnn nnnnnnnnnn
     4981 nnnnnnnnnn nnnnnnnnnn nnnnnnnnnn nnnnnnnnnn nnnannnnnn nnnnnnnnnn
     5041 nnnnnnnnnn nnnnnnnnnn nnnnnnnnnn nnncctttga cgttggagtc cacgttcttt
     5101 aatagtggac tcttgttcca aactggaaca acactcaacc ctatctcggt ctattctttt
     5161 gatttataag ggattttgcc gatttcggcc tattggttaa aaaatgagct gatttaacaa
     5221 aaatttaacg cgaattttaa caaaatatta acgcttacaa tttaggtggc acttttcggg
     5281 gaaatgtgcg cggaacccct atttgtttat ttttctaaat acattcaaat atgtatccgc
     5341 tcatgagaca ataaccctga taaatgcttc aataatattg aaaaaggaag agtatgagta
     5401 ttcaacattt ccgtgtcgcc cttattccct tttttgcggc attttgcctt cctgtttttg
     5461 ctcacccaga aacgctggtg aaagtaaaag atgctgaaga tcagttgggt gcacgagtgg
     5521 gttacatcga actggatctc aacagcggta agatccttga gagttttcgc cccgaagaac
     5581 gttttccaat gatgagcact tttaaagttc tgctatgtgg cgcggtatta tcccgtattg
     5641 acgccgggca agagcaactc ggtcgccgca tacactattc tcagaatgac ttggttgagt
     5701 actcaccagt cacagaaaag catcttacgg atggcatgac agtaagagaa ttatgcagtg
     5761 ctgccataac catgagtgat aacactgcgg ccaacttact tctgacaacg atcggaggac
     5821 cgaaggagct aaccgctttt ttgcacaaca tgggggatca tgtaactcgc cttgatcgtt
     5881 gggaaccgga gctgaatgaa gccataccaa acgacgagcg tgacaccacg atgcctgtag
     5941 caatggcaac aacgttgcgc aaactattaa ctggcgaact acttactcta gcttcccggc
     6001 aacaattaat agactggatg gaggcggata aagttgcagg accacttctg cgctcggccc
     6061 ttccggctgg ctggtttatt gctgataaat ctggagccgg tgagcgtggg tctcgcggta
     6121 tcattgcagc actggggcca gatggtaagc cctcccgtat cgtagttatc tacacgacgg
     6181 ggagtcaggc aactatggat gaacgaaata gacagatcgc tgagataggt gcctcactga
     6241 ttaagcattg gtaactgtca gaccaagttt actcatatat actttagatt gatttaaaac
     6301 ttcattttta atttaaaagg atctaggtga agatcctttt tgataatctc atgaccaaaa
     6361 tcccttaacg tgagttttcg ttccactgag cgtcagaccc cgtagaaaag atcaaaggat
     6421 cttcttgaga tccttttttt ctgcgcgtaa tctgctgctt gcaaacaaaa aaaccaccgc
     6481 taccagcggt ggtttgtttg ccggatcaag agctaccaac tctttttccg aaggtaactg
     6541 gcttcagcag agcgcagata ccaaatactg ttcttctagt gtagccgtag ttaggccacc
     6601 acttcaagaa ctctgtagca ccgcctacat acctcgctct gctaatcctg ttaccagtgg
     6661 ctgctgccag tggcgataag tcgtgtctta ccgggttgga ctcaagacga tagttaccgg
     6721 ataaggcgca gcggtcgggc tgaacggggg gttcgtgcac acagcccagc ttggagcgaa
     6781 cgacctacac cgaactgaga tacctacagc gtgagctatg agaaagcgcc acgcttcccg
     6841 aagggagaaa ggcggacagg tatccggtaa gcggcagggt cggaacagga gagcgcacga
     6901 gggagcttcc agggggaaac gcctggtatc tttatagtcc tgtcgggttt cgccacctct
     6961 gacttgagcg tcgatttttg tgatgctcgt caggggggcg gagcctatgg aaaaacgcca
     7021 gcaacgcggc ctttttacgg ttcctggcct tttgctggcc ttttgctcac atgttctttc
     7081 ctgcgttatc ccctgattct gtggataacc gtattaccgc ctttgagtga gctgataccg
     7141 ctcgccgcag ccgaacgacc gagcgcagcg agtcagtgag cgaggaagcg gaagagcgcc
     7201 caatacgcaa accgcctctc cccgcgcgtt ggccgattca ttaatgcagc tggcacgaca
     7261 ggtttcccga ctggaaagcg ggcagtgagc gcaacgcaat taatgtgagt tagctcactc
     7321 attaggcacc ccaggcttta cactttatgc ttccggctcg tatgttgtgt ggaattgtga
     7381 gcggataaca atttcacaca ggaaacagct atgaccatga ttacgccaag cgcgcaatta
     7441 accctcacta aagggaacaa aagctggagc tgcaagc
//
