[The description below was written by a language model from this plasmid's Addgene catalogue record and the feature table of its GenBank file.]
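Description:
pLX-sgRNA is a lentiviral CRISPR guide-RNA expression plasmid of about 7.5 kb built on the pLX304 backbone. It is maintained in E. coli through a high-copy ColE1/pUC-type origin with ampicillin selection (AmpR under its own promoter). The backbone also carries an f1 origin, an SV40 origin and poly(A) signal, and flanking lac, T7 and T3 promoter remnants. The viral portion has the layout of a third-generation self-inactivating HIV-1 vector. An RSV promoter replaces the U3 region of the truncated 5' LTR to drive genomic RNA production in packaging cells. It is followed by the Psi packaging signal, the Rev response element for Rev-dependent nuclear export, a cPPT/CTS element, a WPRE that enhances transcript stability and expression, and a U3-deleted 3' LTR that inactivates the LTR promoter after integration.

Two expression units sit between the LTRs. A human PGK promoter drives blasticidin S deaminase, which allows blasticidin selection of transduced mammalian cells. Downstream, a human U6 RNA polymerase III promoter transcribes a single guide RNA made up of a spacer targeting the human AAVS1 locus fused to the Streptococcus pyogenes Cas9 guide scaffold. A leftover attB2 Gateway site lies just after the scaffold. The roughly 450 bp U6-sgRNA cassette, derived from an earlier AAVS1 gRNA plasmid, is bounded by XhoI and NheI sites that remain intact. It can therefore be excised and replaced with a custom guide cassette, and the depositor notes point to overlap-extension PCR for this step. The plasmid encodes no Cas9, so the nuclease must be supplied separately. The construct serves as an AAVS1-targeting guide and as a template for stable sgRNA delivery, and it was deposited with work on CRISPR-Cas9 genetic screens in human cells.
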