Addgene plasmid #50662: pLX-sgRNA
Purpose: Lentiviral expression of AAVS1-targeting sgRNA; insert can be replaced with custom sgRNA (see protocol)
Depositing lab: Eric Lander & David Sabatini. Depositing organization: Whitehead Institute for Biomedical Research. Publication: Genetic screens in human cells using the CRISPR-Cas9 system. Wang T, Wei JJ, Sabatini DM, Lander ES. Science. 2014 Jan 3;343(6166):80-4. doi: 10.1126/science.1246981. Epub 2013 Dec 12. PubMed 24336569.
Backbone
  Vector backbone: pLX304
  Backbone size w/o insert (bp): 7000
  Total vector size (bp): 7500
  Vector type: Mammalian Expression, Lentiviral, CRISPR
  Selectable markers: Blasticidin
Growth in bacteria
  Bacterial resistance: Ampicillin, 100 μg/mL
  Growth temperature: 37°C
  Growth strain: Stbl3
  Copy number: Unknown
Gene/Insert
  Gene/Insert name: sgAAVS1
  Insert size (bp): 450
  Promoter: U6
  Cloning method: Restriction Enzyme; 5′ cloning site XhoI (not destroyed); 3′ cloning site NheI (not destroyed)
  Sequencing primers: 5′ cgggtttattacagggacagcag; 3′ taccagtcaatctttcacaaattttgt
Resource information
  A portion of this plasmid was derived from a plasmid made by: sgAAVS1 was cloned from Plasmid 41818: gRNA_AAVS1-T2
Terms and licenses: Academic/Nonprofit Terms; Industry Terms: Not Available to Industry
Depositor comments: For more information on OE-PCR please see: http://en.wikipedia.org/wiki/Overlap_extension_polymerase_chain_reaction) gRNA target sequence GGGGCCACTAGGGACAGGAT
How to cite: pLX-sgRNA was a gift from Eric Lander & David Sabatini (Addgene plasmid # 50662 ; http://n2t.net/addgene:50662 ; RRID:Addgene_50662)
