>Addgene plasmid #50662 | pLX-sgRNA | addgene partial sequence | sequence record 77386 | M13_pUC_rev
ACGCCAAGCGCGCAATTAACCCTCACTAAAGGGAACAAAAGCTGGAGCTGCAAGCTTAATGTAGTCTTAT
GCAATACTCTTGTAGTCTTGCAACATGGTAACGATGAGTTAGCAACATGCCTTACAAGGAGAGAAAAAGC
ACCGTGCATGCCGATTGGTGGAAGTAAGGTGGTACGATCGTGCCTTATTAGGAAGGCAACAGACGGGTCT
GACATGGATTGGACGAACCACTGAATTGCCGCATTGCAGAGATATTGTATTTAAGTGCCTAGCTCGATAC
ATAAACGGGTCTCTCTGGTTAGACCAGATCTGAGCCTGGGAGCTCTCTGGCTAACTAGGGAACCCACTGC
TTAAGCCTCAATAAAGCTTGCCTTGAGTGCTTCAAGTAGTGTGTGCCCGTCTGTTGTGTGACTCTGGTAA
CTAGAGATCCCTCAGACCCTTTTAGTCAGTGTGGAAAATCTCTAGCAGTGGCGCCCGAACAGGGACTTGA
AAGCGAAAGGGAAACCAGAGGAGCTCTCTCGACGCAGGACTCGGCTTGCTGAAGCGCGCACGGCAAGAGG
CGAGGGGCGGCGACTGGTGAGTACGCCAAAAATTTTGACTAGCGGAGGCTAGAAGGAGAGAGATGGGTGC
GAGAGCGTCAGTATTAAGCGGGGGAGAATTAGATCGCGATGGGAAAAAATTCGGTTAAGGCCAGGGGGAA
AGAAAAAATATAAATTAAAACATATAGTATGGGCAAGCAGGGAGCTAGAACGATTCGCAGTTAATCCTGG
CCTGTTAGAAACATCAGAAGGCTGTAGACAAATACTGGGACAGCTACAACCATCCCTTCAGACAGGATCA
GAAGAACTTAGATCATTATATAATACAGTAGCAACCCTCTATTGTGTGCATCAAAGGATAGAGATAAAAG
ACACCAAGGAAGCTTTAGACAAGATAGAGGAAGAGCAAAACAAAAGTAAGACCACCGCACAGCAAGCGGC
CGCTGATCTTCAGACCTGGAGGAGGAGATATGAGGGACAATTGGAGAAGTGAATTATATAAATATAAAGT
AGTAAAAATTGAACCATTAGGAGTAGCACCCACCAAGGCAA
