>Addgene plasmid #50662 | pLX-sgRNA | addgene partial sequence | sequence record 77387 | hGata4-rev 5'-ATTGTGGATGAATACTGCC-3'
TGCAGCTGCAGGCCCTCCCACACATAACCAGAGGGCAGCAATTCACGAATCCCAACTGCCGTCGGCTGTC
CATCACTGTCCTTCACTATGGCTTTGATCCCAGGATGCAGATCGAGAAGCACCTGTCGGCACCGTCCGCA
GGGGCTCAAGATGCCCCTGTTCTCATTTCCGATCGCGACGATACAAGTCAGGTTGCCAGCTGCCGCAGCA
GCAGCAGTGCCCAGCACCACGAGTTCTGCACAAGGTCCCCCAGTAAAATGATATACATTGACACCAGTGA
AGATGCGGCCGTCGCTAGAGAGAGCTGCGCTGGCGACGCTGTAGTCTTCAGAGATGGGGATGCTGTTGAT
TGTAGCCGTTGCTCTTTCAATGAGGGTGGATTCTTCTTGAGACAAAGGCTTGGCCATGGTGGTACCCCCT
GGGGAGAGAGGTCGGTGATTCGGTCAACGAGGGAGCCGACTGCCGACGTGCGCTCCGGAGGCTTGCAGAA
TGCGGAACACCGCGCGGGCAGGAACAGGGCCCACACTACCGCCCCACACCCCGCCTCCCGCACCGCCCCT
TCCCGGCCGCTGCTCTCGGCGCGCCCTGCTGAGCAGCCGCTATTGGCCACAGCCCATCGCGGTCGGCGCG
CTGCCATTGCTCCCTGGCGCTGTCCGTCTGCGAGGGTACTAGTGAGACGTGCGGCTTCCGTTTGTCACGT
CCGGCACGCCGCGAACCGCAAGGAACCTTCCCGACTTAGGGGCGGAGCAGGAAGCGTCGCCGGGGGGCCC
ACAAGGGTAGCGGCGAAGATCCGGGTGACGCTGCGAACGGACGTGAAGAATGTGCGAGACCCAGGGTCGG
CGCCGCTGCGTTTCCCGGAACCACGCCCAGAGCAGCCGCGTCCCTGCGCAAACCCAGGGCTGCCTTGGAA
AAGGCGCAAGGGTCCCCTCGGGGTTGGGAGGTGGGTCTGAAACGATAATGGTGAATATCCCTGCCTAACT
CTATTCACTATAGAAAGTACAGCAAAAACTATTCTTAAACCTACCAAGCCTCCTACTATCATTAT
