>Addgene plasmid #50662 | pLX-sgRNA | addgene partial sequence | sequence record 80468 | WPRE-R 5'-CATAGCGTAAAAGGAGCAACA-3'
CAGTCAATCTTTCACAAATTTTGTAATCCAGAGGTTGATTGTCGACTTAACGCGCCACCGGTTAGCGCTA
GCTAATGCCAACTTTGTACAAGAAAGCTGGGTCTAGAAAAAAAGCACCGACTCGGTGCCACTTTTTCAAG
TTGATAACGGACTAGCCTTATTTTAACTTGCTATTTCTAGCTCTAAAACATCCTGTCCCTAGTGGCCCCG
GTGTTTCGTCCTTTCCACAAGATATATAAAGCCAAGAAATCGAAATACTTTCAAGTTACGGTAAGCATAT
GATAGTCCATTTTAAAACATAATTTTAAAACTGCAAACTACCCAAGAAATTATTACTTTCTACGTCACGT
ATTTTGTACTAATATCTTTGTGTTTACAGTCAAATTAATTCTAATTATCTCTCTAACAGCCTTGTATCGT
ATATGCAAATATGAAGGAATCATGGGAAATAGGCCCTCTTCCTGCCCGACCTTGGTACCGGATCCAGTCG
ACTGAATTGGTTCCTTTAAAGCCTGCTTTTTTGTACACTCGAGCCGGCGCCAAAGTGGATCTCTGCTGTC
CCTGTAATAAACCCGAAAATTTTGAATTTTTGTAATTTGTTTTTGTAATTCTTTAGTTTGTATGTCTGTT
GCTATTATGTCTACTATTCTTTCCCCTGCACTGTACCCCCCAATCCCCCCTTTTCTTTTAAAATTGTGGA
TGAATACTGCCATTTGTCTCAAGATCTAGAATTCTTACTACTGCAGCTGCAGGCCCTCCCACACATAACC
AGAGGGCAGCAATTCACGAATCCCAACTGCCGTCGGCTGTCCATCACTGTCCTTCACTATGGCTTTGATC
CCAGGATGCAGATCGAGAAGCACCTGTCGGCACCGTCCGCAGGGGCTCAAGATGCCCCTGTTCTCATTTC
CGATCGCGACGATACAAGTCAGGTTGCCAGCTGCCGCAGCAGCAGCAGTGCCCAGCACCACGAGTTCTGC
ACAAGGTCCCCCAGTAAAATGATATACATTGACACCAGTGAAGATGCGGCCGTC
