>Addgene plasmid #50662 | pLX-sgRNA | addgene partial sequence | sequence record 125696 | WPRE-R 5'-CATAGCGTAAAAGGAGCAACA-3'
AGTCAATCTTTCACAAATTTTGTAATCCAGAGGTTGATTGTCGACTTAACGCGCCACCGGTTAGCGCTAG
CTAATGCCAACTTTGTACAAGAAAGCTGGGTCTAGAAAAAAAGCACCGACTCGGTGCCACTTTTTCAAGT
TGATAACGGACTAGCCTTATTTTAACTTGCTATTTCTAGCTCTAAAACATCCTGTCCCTAGTGGCCCCGG
TGTTTCGTCCTTTCCACAAGATATATAAAGCCAAGAAATCGAAATACTTTCAAGTTACGGTAAGCATATG
ATAGTCCATTTTAAAACATAATTTTAAAACTGCAAACTACCCAAGAAATTATTACTTTCTACGTCACGTA
TTTTGTACTAATATCTTTGTGTTTACAGTCAAATTAATTCTAATTATCTCTCTAACAGCCTTGTATCGTA
TATGCAAATATGAAGGAATCATGGGAAATAGGCCCTCTTCCTGCCCGACCTTGGTACCGGATCCAGTCGA
CTGAATTGGTTCCTTTAAAGCCTGCTTTTTTGTACACTCGAGCCGGCGCCAAAGTGGATCTCTGCTGTCC
CTGTAATAAACCCGAAAATTTTGAATTTTTGTAATTTGTTTTTGTAATTCTTTAGTTTGTATGTCTGTTG
CTATTATGTCTACTATTCTTTCCCCTGCACTGTACCCCCCAATCCCCCCTTTTCTTTTAAAATTGTGGAT
GAATACTGCCATTTGTCTCAAGATCTAGAATTCTTACTACTGCAGCTGCAGGCCCTCCCACACATAACCA
GAGGGCAGCAATTCACGAATCCCAACTGC
